Addgene plasmid #142907: TFORF2032
Purpose: Lentiviral vector for overexpressing transcription factor ORFs with unique 24-bp barcodes. Barcodes facilitate identification of transcription factors in pooled screens.
Depositing lab: Feng Zhang. Depositing organization: Broad Institute. Publication: A transcription factor atlas of directed differentiation. Joung J, Ma S, Tay T, Geiger-Schuller KR, Kirchgatterer PC, Verdine VK, Guo B, Arias-Garcia MA, Allen WE, Singh A, Kuksenko O, Abudayyeh OO, Gootenberg JS, Fu Z, Macrae RK, Buenrostro JD, Regev A, Zhang F. Cell. 2023 Jan 5;186(1):209-229.e26. doi: 10.1016/j.cell.2022.11.026. PubMed 36608654.
Backbone
  Vector backbone: pLX_TRC317
  Backbone manufacturer: Broad Institute Genetic Perturbation Platform
  Backbone size w/o insert (bp): 8264
  Vector type: Mammalian Expression, Lentiviral
  Selectable markers: Puromycin
Growth in bacteria
  Bacterial resistance: Ampicillin, 100 μg/mL
  Growth temperature: 37°C
  Growth strain: NEB Stable
  Copy number: High Copy
Gene/Insert
  Gene/Insert name: PRDM1
  Species: H. sapiens (human)
  Insert size (bp): 2471
  Entrez Gene: PRDM1 (a.k.a. BLIMP1, PRDI-BF1)
  Promoter: EF1a
  Cloning method: Unknown
  Sequencing primers: 5′ GGGTGGAGACTGAAGTTAGGCCAG; 3′ CACATAGCGTAAAAGGAGCAACATAG
Terms and licenses: Academic/Nonprofit Terms; Industry Terms: Not Available to Industry
Depositor comments: XM_017011187,XM_011536063,ENST00000369091 . The transcription factor ORF portion of this plasmid was synthesized by Genewiz. Please test multiple small colonies in case of plasmid recombination. To make this collection available in a timely manner, a portion of this collection was not fully sequenced by Addgene. If an Addgene verified full plasmid sequence is not available, please contact us prior to placing an order to request the full sequence.
How to cite: TFORF2032 was a gift from Feng Zhang (Addgene plasmid # 142907 ; http://n2t.net/addgene:142907 ; RRID:Addgene_142907)
