[The description below was written by a language model from this plasmid's Addgene catalogue record and pLannotate feature annotations shown in this document.]
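Description:
TFORF2032 is a lentiviral mammalian expression plasmid built on the pLX_TRC317 backbone and carrying the human transcription factor PRDM1 (also known as BLIMP1 or PRDI-BF1) as a synthesized open reading frame. It belongs to a barcoded transcription factor ORF collection in which each construct carries a unique 24-bp barcode, so that the overexpressed factor can be identified in pooled screens. The barcode itself is not annotated in the feature table. In bacteria the plasmid is maintained through a high-copy ColE1/pUC-type origin and ampicillin resistance (AmpR). An f1 origin and remnants of lac and T7/T3 cloning elements are also present in the backbone. The depositor notes that the plasmid can recombine during propagation.

The viral cassette follows a third-generation, self-inactivating design. An RSV promoter drives a truncated HIV-1 5' LTR, followed by the Ψ packaging signal with a gag fragment and the Rev response element for Rev-dependent nuclear export of the genomic RNA. Downstream, an SV40 early promoter drives puromycin N-acetyltransferase for selection of transduced cells, and a cPPT/CTS element aids nuclear import of the reverse-transcribed genome. The EF-1α promoter then drives constitutive expression of the PRDM1 coding sequence, and a WPRE after the ORF enhances transcript stability and expression. The cassette ends in a ΔU3 3' LTR, which inactivates LTR promoter activity after integration, followed by an SV40 poly(A) signal. A short U6 promoter fragment annotated between the ORF and the WPRE appears to be a partial match rather than a functional unit. The construct is used to produce lentivirus for stable PRDM1 overexpression, for example in directed-differentiation or cell-fate screens.
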