Features (pLannotate 1.2.2; 31 found; start..end, strand, type, name):
      1..1179    +  promoter       EF-1α promoter: strong constitutive promoter for human elongation factor EF-1α
   1178..3562    +  CDS            PRDM1: PRDM1_HUMAN - Also known as BLIMP1. Experimental evidence at protein level: Swiss-Prot protein existence level 1. Transcription factor that mediates a transcriptional program in various innate and adaptive immune tissue-resident lymphocyte T cell types such as tissue-resident memory T (Trm), natural killer (trNK) and natural killer T (NKT) cells and negatively regulates gene expression of proteins that promote the egress of tissue-resident T-cell populations from non-lymphoid organs. Plays a role in the development, retention and long-term establishment of adaptive and innate tissue- resident
   3578..3631    +  promoter       U6 promoter (fragment): RNA polymerase III promoter for human U6 snRNA
   3673..4261    +  misc_feature   WPRE: woodchuck hepatitis virus posttranscriptional regulatory element
   4312..4331    +  misc_feature   cPPT/CTS (fragment): central polypurine tract and central termination sequence of HIV-1
   4333..4566    +  LTR            3' LTR (ΔU3): self-inactivating 3' long terminal repeat (LTR) from HIV-1
   4644..4765    +  polyA_signal   SV40 poly(A) signal: SV40 polyadenylation signal
   4805..4940    +  rep_origin     SV40 ori: SV40 origin of replication
   4961..4979    -  promoter       T7 promoter: promoter for bacteriophage T7 RNA polymerase
   4987..5142    +  CDS            lacZα (fragment): LacZα fragment of β-galactosidase; lacZ fragment
   5147..5575    +  rep_origin     f1 ori (sequence partly withheld): f1 bacteriophage origin of replication; arrow indicates direction of (+) strand synthesis
   5628..5732    +  promoter       AmpR promoter: bla
   5733..6593    +  CDS            AmpR: β-lactamase; bla; confers resistance to ampicillin, carbenicillin, and related antibiotics
   6764..7352    +  rep_origin     ori: high-copy-number ColE1/pMB1/pBR322/pUC origin of replication
   7535..7627    +  CDS            lacI (fragment): lac repressor; lacI; The lac repressor binds to the lac operator to inhibit transcription in E. coli. This inhibition can be relieved by adding lactose or isopropyl-β-D-thiogalactopyranoside (IPTG).
   7640..7661    +  protein_bind   CAP binding site: CAP binding activates transcription in the presence of cAMP. E. coli catabolite activator protein
   7676..7706    +  promoter       lac promoter: promoter for the E. coli lac operon
   7710..7732    +  protein_bind   lac operator (fragment): The lac repressor binds to the lac operator to inhibit transcription in E. coli. This inhibition can be relieved by adding lactose or isopropyl-β-D-thiogalactopyranoside (IPTG). lac repressor encoded by lacI
   7775..7793    +  promoter       T3 promoter: promoter for bacteriophage T3 RNA polymerase
   7821..8047    +  promoter       RSV promoter: Rous sarcoma virus enhancer/promoter
   8048..8228    +  LTR            5' LTR (truncated): truncated 5' long terminal repeat (LTR) from HIV-1
   8275..8400    +  misc_feature   HIV-1 Ψ: packaging signal of human immunodeficiency virus type 1
   8384..8747    +  CDS            HIV-1 gag (fragment): gag protein from human immunodeficiency virus 1; gag
   8893..9126    +  misc_feature   RRE: The Rev response element (RRE) of HIV-1 allows for Rev-dependent mRNA export from the nucleus to the cytoplasm.
   9503..9529    +  CDS            Rev (fragment): human immunodeficiency virus 1 (HIV-1) Rev protein; rev; enhances nuclear export of unspliced and incompletely spliced viral mRNAs
   9536..9559    +  promoter       SV40 promoter (fragment): SV40 early promoter
   9560..9631    +  promoter       SV40 promoter (fragment): SV40 enhancer and early promoter
   9655..9790    +  rep_origin     SV40 ori: SV40 origin of replication
   9836..10432   +  CDS            PuroR (fragment): puromycin N-acetyltransferase; pac from Streptomyces; confers resistance to puromycin
  10481..10598   +  misc_feature   cPPT/CTS: central polypurine tract and central termination sequence of HIV-1
  10663..10729   +  CDS            small t antigen (fragment): SV40 (simian virus 40) small t antigen
>Addgene plasmid #142907 | TFORF2032 | addgene full sequence | sequence record 326383 | Addgene NGS Result
GGCTCCGGTGCCCGTCAGTGGGCAGAGCGCACATCGCCCACAGTCCCCGAGAAGTTGGGGGGAGGGGTCG
GCAATTGAACCGGTGCCTAGAGAAGGTGGCGCGGGGTAAACTGGGAAAGTGATGTCGTGTACTGGCTCCG
CCTTTTTCCCGAGGGTGGGGGAGAACCGTATATAAGTGCAGTAGTCGCCGTGAACGTTCTTTTTCGCAAC
GGGTTTGCCGCCAGAACACAGGTAAGTGCCGTGTGTGGTTCCCGCGGGCCTGGCCTCTTTACGGGTTATG
GCCCTTGCGTGCCTTGAATTACTTCCACCTGGCTGCAGTACGTGATTCTTGATCCCGAGCTTCGGGTTGG
AAGTGGGTGGGAGAGTTCGAGGCCTTGCGCTTAAGGAGCCCCTTCGCCTCGTGCTTGAGTTGAGGCCTGG
CCTGGGCGCTGGGGCCGCCGCGTGCGAATCTGGTGGCACCTTCGCGCCTGTCTCGCTGCTTTCGATAAGT
CTCTAGCCATTTAAAATTTTTGATGACCTGCTGCGACGCTTTTTTTCTGGCAAGATAGTCTTGTAAATGC
GGGCCAAGATCTGCACACTGGTATTTCGGTTTTTGGGGCCGCGGGCGGCGACGGGGCCCGTGCGTCCCAG
CGCACATGTTCGGCGAGGCGGGGCCTGCGAGCGCGGCCACCGAGAATCGGACGGGGGTAGTCTCAAGCTG
GCCGGCCTGCTCTGGTGCCTGGCCTCGCGCCGCCGTGTATCGCCCCGCCCTGGGCGGCAAGGCTGGCCCG
GTCGGCACCAGTTGCGTGAGCGGAAAGATGGCCGCTTCCCGGCCCTGCTGCAGGGAGCTCAAAATGGAGG
ACGCGGCGCTCGGGAGAGCGGGCGGGTGAGTCACCCACACAAAGGAAAAGGGCCTTTCCGTCCTCAGCCG
TCGCTTCATGTGACTCCACGGAGTACCGGGCGCCGTCCAGGCACCTCGATTAGTTCTCGAGCTTTTGGAG
TACGTCGTCTTTAGGTTGGGGGGAGGGGTTTTATGCGATGGAGTTTCCCCACACTGAGTGGGTGGAGACT
GAAGTTAGGCCAGCTTGGCACTTGATGTAATTCTCCTTGGAATTTGCCCTTTTTGAGTTTGGATCTTGGT
TCATTCTCAAGCCTCAGACAGTGGTTCAAAGTTTTTTTCTTCCATTTCAGGTGTCGTGAGGCTAGCACCG
CCACCATGAAAATGGACATGGAGGATGCGGATATGACTCTGTGGACAGAGGCTGAGTTTGAAGAGAAGTG
TACATACATTGTGAACGACCACCCCTGGGATTCTGGTGCTGATGGCGGTACTTCGGTTCAGGCGGAGGCA
TCCTTACCAAGGAATCTGCTTTTCAAGTATGCCACCAACAGTGAAGAGGTTATTGGAGTGATGAGTAAAG
AATACATACCAAAGGGCACACGTTTTGGACCCCTAATAGGTGAAATCTACACCAATGACACAGTTCCTAA
GAACGCCAACAGGAAATATTTTTGGAGGATCTATTCCAGAGGGGAGCTTCACCACTTCATTGACGGCTTT
AATGAAGAGAAAAGCAACTGGATGCGCTATGTGAATCCAGCACACTCTCCCCGGGAGCAAAACCTGGCTG
CGTGTCAGAACGGGATGAACATCTACTTCTACACCATTAAGCCCATCCCTGCCAACCAGGAACTTCTTGT
GTGGTATTGTCGGGACTTTGCAGAAAGGCTTCACTACCCTTATCCCGGAGAGCTGACAATGATGAATCTC
ACACAAACACAGAGCAGTCTAAAGCAACCGAGCACTGAGAAAAATGAACTCTGCCCAAAGAATGTCCCAA
AGAGAGAGTACAGCGTGAAAGAAATCCTAAAATTGGACTCCAACCCCTCCAAAGGAAAGGACCTCTACCG
TTCTAACATTTCACCCCTCACATCAGAAAAGGACCTCGATGACTTTAGAAGACGTGGGAGCCCCGAAATG
CCCTTCTACCCTCGGGTCGTTTACCCCATCCGGGCCCCTCTGCCAGAAGACTTTTTGAAAGCTTCCCTGG
CCTACGGGATCGAGAGACCCACGTACATCACTCGCTCCCCCATTCCATCCTCCACCACTCCAAGCCCCTC
TGCAAGAAGCAGCCCCGACCAAAGCCTCAAGAGCTCCAGCCCTCACAGCAGCCCTGGGAATACGGTGTCC
CCTGTGGGCCCCGGCTCTCAAGAGCACCGGGACTCCTACGCTTACTTGAACGCGTCCTACGGCACGGAAG
GTTTGGGCTCCTACCCTGGCTACGCACCCCTGCCCCACCTCCCGCCAGCTTTCATCCCCTCGTACAACGC
TCACTACCCCAAGTTCCTCTTGCCCCCCTACGGCATGAATTGTAATGGCCTGAGCGCTGTGAGCAGCATG
AATGGCATCAACAACTTTGGCCTCTTCCCGAGGCTGTGCCCTGTCTACAGCAATCTCCTCGGTGGGGGCA
GCCTGCCCCACCCCATGCTCAACCCCACTTCTCTCCCGAGCTCGCTGCCCTCAGATGGAGCCCGGAGGTT
GCTCCAGCCGGAGCATCCCAGGGAGGTGCTTGTCCCGGCGCCCCACAGTGCCTTCTCCTTTACCGGGGCC
GCCGCCAGCATGAAGGACAAGGCCTGTAGCCCCACAAGCGGGTCTCCCACGGCGGGAACAGCCGCCACGG
CAGAACATGTGGTGCAGCCCAAAGCTACCTCAGCAGCGATGGCAGCCCCCAGCAGCGACGAAGCCATGAA
TCTCATTAAAAACAAAAGAAACATGACCGGCTACAAGACCCTTCCCTACCCGCTGAAGAAGCAGAACGGC
AAGATCAAGTACGAATGCAACGTTTGCGCCAAGACTTTCGGCCAGCTCTCCAATCTGAAGGTCCACCTGA
GAGTGCACAGTGGAGAACGGCCTTTCAAATGTCAGACTTGCAACAAGGGCTTTACTCAGCTCGCCCACCT
GCAGAAACACTACCTGGTACACACGGGAGAAAAGCCACATGAATGCCAGGTCTGCCACAAGAGATTTAGC
AGCACCAGCAATCTCAAGACCCACCTGCGACTCCATTCTGGAGAGAAACCATACCAATGCAAGGTGTGCC
CTGCCAAGTTCACCCAGTTTGTGCACCTGAAACTGCACAAGCGTCTGCACACCCGGGAGCGGCCCCACAA
GTGCTCCCAGTGCCACAAGAACTACATCCATCTCTGTAGCCTCAAGGTTCACCTGAAAGGGAACTGCGCT
GCGGCCCCGGCGCCTGGGCTGCCCTTGGAAGATCTGACCCGAATCAATGAAGAAATCGAGAAGTTTGACA
TCAGTGACAATGCTGACCGGCTCGAGGACGTGGAGGATGACATCAGTGTGATCTCTGTAGTGGAGAAGGA
AATTCTGGCCGTGGTCAGAAAAGAGAAAGAAGAAACTGGCCTGAAAGTGTCTTTGCAAAGAAACATGGGG
AATGGACTCCTCTCCTCAGGGTGCAGCCTTTATGAGTCATCAGATCTACCCCTCATGAAGTTGCCTCCCA
GCAACCCACTACCTCTGGTACCTGTAAAGGTCAAACAAGAAACAGTTGAACCAATGGATCCTTAGTAATG
AACTAGTCCGTAACTTGAAAGTATTTCGATTTCTTGGCTTTATATATCTTGTGGAAAGGACGACCAGGAA
CCTGTCAGGCTAATTCGACGCGTTAAGTCGACAATCAACCTCTGGATTACAAAATTTGTGAAAGATTGAC
TGGTATTCTTAACTATGTTGCTCCTTTTACGCTATGTGGATACGCTGCTTTAATGCCTTTGTATCATGCT
ATTGCTTCCCGTATGGCTTTCATTTTCTCCTCCTTGTATAAATCCTGGTTGCTGTCTCTTTATGAGGAGT
TGTGGCCCGTTGTCAGGCAACGTGGCGTGGTGTGCACTGTGTTTGCTGACGCAACCCCCACTGGTTGGGG
CATTGCCACCACCTGTCAGCTCCTTTCCGGGACTTTCGCTTTCCCCCTCCCTATTGCCACGGCGGAACTC
ATCGCCGCCTGCCTTGCCCGCTGCTGGACAGGGGCTCGGCTGTTGGGCACTGACAATTCCGTGGTGTTGT
CGGGGAAATCATCGTCCTTTCCTTGGCTGCTCGCCTGTGTTGCCACCTGGATTCTGCGCGGGACGTCCTT
CTGCTACGTCCCTTCGGCCCTCAATCCAGCGGACCTTCCTTCCCGCGGCCTGCTGCCGGCTCTGCGGCCT
CTTCCGCGTCTTCGCCTTCGCCCTCAGACGAGTCGGATCTCCCTTTGGGCCGCCTCCCCGCGTCGACTTT
AAGACCAATGACTTACAAGGCAGCTGTAGATCTTAGCCACTTTTTAAAAGAAAAGGGGGGACTGGAAGGG
CTAATTCACTCCCAACGAAGACAAGATCTGCTTTTTGCTTGTACTGGGTCTCTCTGGTTAGACCAGATCT
GAGCCTGGGAGCTCTCTGGCTAACTAGGGAACCCACTGCTTAAGCCTCAATAAAGCTTGCCTTGAGTGCT
TCAAGTAGTGTGTGCCCGTCTGTTGTGTGACTCTGGTAACTAGAGATCCCTCAGACCCTTTTAGTCAGTG
TGGAAAATCTCTAGCAGTACGTATAGTAGTTCATGTCATCTTATTATTCAGTATTTATAACTTGCAAAGA
AATGAATATCAGAGAGTGAGAGGAACTTGTTTATTGCAGCTTATAATGGTTACAAATAAAGCAATAGCAT
CACAAATTTCACAAATAAAGCATTTTTTTCACTGCATTCTAGTTGTGGTTTGTCCAAACTCATCAATGTA
TCTTATCATGTCTGGCTCTAGCTATCCCGCCCCTAACTCCGCCCATCCCGCCCCTAACTCCGCCCAGTTC
CGCCCATTCTCCGCCCCATGGCTGACTAATTTTTTTTATTTATGCAGAGGCCGAGGCCGCCTCGGCCTCT
GAGCTATTCCAGAAGTAGTGAGGAGGCTTTTTTGGAGGCCTAGGGACGTACCCAATTCGCCCTATAGTGA
GTCGTATTACGCGCGCTCACTGGCCGTCGTTTTACAACGTCGTGACTGGGAAAACCCTGGCGTTACCCAA
CTTAATCGCCTTGCAGCACATCCCCCTTTCGCCAGCTGGCGTAATAGCGAAGAGGCCCGCACCGATCGCC
CTTCCCAACAGTTGCGCAGCCTGAATGGCGAATGGG
[124 nt withheld, positions 5147-5270]
C
[91 nt withheld, positions 5272-5362]
A
[49 nt withheld, positions 5364-5412]
CCTTTGACGTTGGAGTCCACGTTCTTT
[37 nt withheld, positions 5440-5476]
ACCCTATCTCGGTCTATTCTTTTGATTTATAAGGGATTTTGCCGATTTCGGCCTATTGGTTAAAAAATGA
GCTGATTTAACAAAAATTTAACGCGAATTTTAACAAAATATTAACGCTTACAATTTAGGTGGCACTTTTC
GGGGAAATGTGCGCGGAACCCCTATTTGTTTATTTTTCTAAATACATTCAAATATGTATCCGCTCATGAG
ACAATAACCCTGATAAATGCTTCAATAATATTGAAAAAGGAAGAGTATGAGTATTCAACATTTCCGTGTC
GCCCTTATTCCCTTTTTTGCGGCATTTTGCCTTCCTGTTTTTGCTCACCCAGAAACGCTGGTGAAAGTAA
AAGATGCTGAAGATCAGTTGGGTGCACGAGTGGGTTACATCGAACTGGATCTCAACAGCGGTAAGATCCT
TGAGAGTTTTCGCCCCGAAGAACGTTTTCCAATGATGAGCACTTTTAAAGTTCTGCTATGTGGCGCGGTA
TTATCCCGTATTGACGCCGGGCAAGAGCAACTCGGTCGCCGCATACACTATTCTCAGAATGACTTGGTTG
AGTACTCACCAGTCACAGAAAAGCATCTTACGGATGGCATGACAGTAAGAGAATTATGCAGTGCTGCCAT
AACCATGAGTGATAACACTGCGGCCAACTTACTTCTGACAACGATCGGAGGACCGAAGGAGCTAACCGCT
TTTTTGCACAACATGGGGGATCATGTAACTCGCCTTGATCGTTGGGAACCGGAGCTGAATGAAGCCATAC
CAAACGACGAGCGTGACACCACGATGCCTGTAGCAATGGCAACAACGTTGCGCAAACTATTAACTGGCGA
ACTACTTACTCTAGCTTCCCGGCAACAATTAATAGACTGGATGGAGGCGGATAAAGTTGCAGGACCACTT
CTGCGCTCGGCCCTTCCGGCTGGCTGGTTTATTGCTGATAAATCTGGAGCCGGTGAGCGTGGGTCTCGCG
GTATCATTGCAGCACTGGGGCCAGATGGTAAGCCCTCCCGTATCGTAGTTATCTACACGACGGGGAGTCA
GGCAACTATGGATGAACGAAATAGACAGATCGCTGAGATAGGTGCCTCACTGATTAAGCATTGGTAACTG
TCAGACCAAGTTTACTCATATATACTTTAGATTGATTTAAAACTTCATTTTTAATTTAAAAGGATCTAGG
TGAAGATCCTTTTTGATAATCTCATGACCAAAATCCCTTAACGTGAGTTTTCGTTCCACTGAGCGTCAGA
CCCCGTAGAAAAGATCAAAGGATCTTCTTGAGATCCTTTTTTTCTGCGCGTAATCTGCTGCTTGCAAACA
AAAAAACCACCGCTACCAGCGGTGGTTTGTTTGCCGGATCAAGAGCTACCAACTCTTTTTCCGAAGGTAA
CTGGCTTCAGCAGAGCGCAGATACCAAATACTGTTCTTCTAGTGTAGCCGTAGTTAGGCCACCACTTCAA
GAACTCTGTAGCACCGCCTACATACCTCGCTCTGCTAATCCTGTTACCAGTGGCTGCTGCCAGTGGCGAT
AAGTCGTGTCTTACCGGGTTGGACTCAAGACGATAGTTACCGGATAAGGCGCAGCGGTCGGGCTGAACGG
GGGGTTCGTGCACACAGCCCAGCTTGGAGCGAACGACCTACACCGAACTGAGATACCTACAGCGTGAGCT
ATGAGAAAGCGCCACGCTTCCCGAAGGGAGAAAGGCGGACAGGTATCCGGTAAGCGGCAGGGTCGGAACA
GGAGAGCGCACGAGGGAGCTTCCAGGGGGAAACGCCTGGTATCTTTATAGTCCTGTCGGGTTTCGCCACC
TCTGACTTGAGCGTCGATTTTTGTGATGCTCGTCAGGGGGGCGGAGCCTATGGAAAAACGCCAGCAACGC
GGCCTTTTTACGGTTCCTGGCCTTTTGCTGGCCTTTTGCTCACATGTTCTTTCCTGCGTTATCCCCTGAT
TCTGTGGATAACCGTATTACCGCCTTTGAGTGAGCTGATACCGCTCGCCGCAGCCGAACGACCGAGCGCA
GCGAGTCAGTGAGCGAGGAAGCGGAAGAGCGCCCAATACGCAAACCGCCTCTCCCCGCGCGTTGGCCGAT
TCATTAATGCAGCTGGCACGACAGGTTTCCCGACTGGAAAGCGGGCAGTGAGCGCAACGCAATTAATGTG
AGTTAGCTCACTCATTAGGCACCCCAGGCTTTACACTTTATGCTTCCGGCTCGTATGTTGTGTGGAATTG
TGAGCGGATAACAATTTCACACAGGAAACAGCTATGACCATGATTACGCCAAGCGCGCAATTAACCCTCA
CTAAAGGGAACAAAAGCTGGAGCTGCAAGCTTAATGTAGTCTTATGCAATACTCTTGTAGTCTTGCAACA
TGGTAACGATGAGTTAGCAACATGCCTTACAAGGAGAGAAAAAGCACCGTGCATGCCGATTGGTGGAAGT
AAGGTGGTACGATCGTGCCTTATTAGGAAGGCAACAGACGGGTCTGACATGGATTGGACGAACCACTGAA
TTGCCGCATTGCAGAGATATTGTATTTAAGTGCCTAGCTCGATACATAAACGGGTCTCTCTGGTTAGACC
AGATCTGAGCCTGGGAGCTCTCTGGCTAACTAGGGAACCCACTGCTTAAGCCTCAATAAAGCTTGCCTTG
AGTGCTTCAAGTAGTGTGTGCCCGTCTGTTGTGTGACTCTGGTAACTAGAGATCCCTCAGACCCTTTTAG
TCAGTGTGGAAAATCTCTAGCAGTGGCGCCCGAACAGGGACTTGAAAGCGAAAGGGAAACCAGAGGAGCT
CTCTCGACGCAGGACTCGGCTTGCTGAAGCGCGCACGGCAAGAGGCGAGGGGCGGCGACTGGTGAGTACG
CCAAAAATTTTGACTAGCGGAGGCTAGAAGGAGAGAGATGGGTGCGAGAGCGTCAGTATTAAGCGGGGGA
GAATTAGATCGCGATGGGAAAAAATTCGGTTAAGGCCAGGGGGAAAGAAAAAATATAAATTAAAACATAT
AGTATGGGCAAGCAGGGAGCTAGAACGATTCGCAGTTAATCCTGGCCTGTTAGAAACATCAGAAGGCTGT
AGACAAATACTGGGACAGCTACAACCATCCCTTCAGACAGGATCAGAAGAACTTAGATCATTATATAATA
CAGTAGCAACCCTCTATTGTGTGCATCAAAGGATAGAGATAAAAGACACCAAGGAAGCTTTAGACAAGAT
AGAGGAAGAGCAAAACAAAAGTAAGACCACCGCACAGCAAGCGGCCGCTGATCTTCAGACCTGGAGGAGG
AGATATGAGGGACAATTGGAGAAGTGAATTATATAAATATAAAGTAGTAAAAATTGAACCATTAGGAGTA
GCACCCACCAAGGCAAAGAGAAGAGTGGTGCAGAGAGAAAAAAGAGCAGTGGGAATAGGAGCTTTGTTCC
TTGGGTTCTTGGGAGCAGCAGGAAGCACTATGGGCGCAGCGTCAATGACGCTGACGGTACAGGCCAGACA
ATTATTGTCTGGTATAGTGCAGCAGCAGAACAATTTGCTGAGGGCTATTGAGGCGCAACAGCATCTGTTG
CAACTCACAGTCTGGGGCATCAAGCAGCTCCAGGCAAGAATCCTGGCTGTGGAAAGATACCTAAAGGATC
AACAGCTCCTGGGGATTTGGGGTTGCTCTGGAAAACTCATTTGCACCACTGCTGTGCCTTGGAATGCTAG
TTGGAGTAATAAATCTCTGGAACAGATTTGGAATCACACGACCTGGATGGAGTGGGACAGAGAAATTAAC
AATTACACAAGCTTAATACACTCCTTAATTGAAGAATCGCAAAACCAGCAAGAAAAGAATGAACAAGAAT
TATTGGAATTAGATAAATGGGCAAGTTTGTGGAATTGGTTTAACATAACAAATTGGCTGTGGTATATAAA
ATTATTCATAATGATAGTAGGAGGCTTGGTAGGTTTAAGAATAGTTTTTGCTGTACTTTCTATAGTGAAT
AGAGTTAGGCAGGGATATTCACCATTATCGTTTCAGACCCACCTCCCAACCCCGAGGGGACCCATGCATT
GCATCTCAATTAGTCAGCAACCAGGTGTGGAAAGTCCCCAGGCTCCCCAGCAGGCAGAAGTATGCAAAGC
ATGCGTCTCAATTAGTCAGCAACCATAGTCCCGCCCCTAACTCCGCCCATCCCGCCCCTAACTCCGCCCA
GTTCCGCCCATTCTCCGCCCCATGGCTGACTAATTTTTTTTATTTATGCAGAGGCCGAGGCCGCCTCGGC
CTCTGAGCTATTCCAGAAGTAGTGAGGAGGCTTTTTTGGAGGCCTAGGCTTTTGCAAAAAGCTTTCTAGA
GGTACCACCGGAGCTTACCATGACCGAGTACAAGCCCACGGTGCGCCTCGCCACCCGCGACGACGTCCCC
AGGGCCGTACGCACCCTCGCCGCCGCGTTCGCCGACTACCCCGCCACGCGCCACACCGTCGATCCGGACC
GCCACATCGAGCGGGTCACCGAGCTGCAAGAACTCTTCCTCACGCGCGTCGGGCTCGACATCGGCAAGGT
GTGGGTCGCGGACGACGGCGCCGCCGTGGCGGTCTGGACCACGCCGGAGAGCGTCGAAGCGGGGGCGGTG
TTCGCCGAGATCGGCCCGCGCATGGCCGAGTTGAGCGGTTCCCGGCTGGCCGCGCAGCAACAGATGGAAG
GCCTCCTGGCGCCGCACCGGCCCAAGGAGCCCGCGTGGTTCCTGGCCACCGTCGGCGTCTCGCCCGACCA
CCAGGGCAAGGGTCTGGGCAGCGCCGTCGTGCTCCCCGGAGTGGAGGCGGCCGAGCGCGCCGGGGTGCCC
GCCTTCCTGGAGACCTCCGCGCCCCGCAACCTCCCCTTCTACGAGCGGCTCGGCTTCACCGTCACCGCCG
ACGTCGAGGTGCCCGAAGGACCGCGCACCTGGTGCATGACCCGCAAGCCCGGTGCCAGTTAACGAATTCT
AGATCTTGAGACAAATGGCAGTATTCATCCACAATTTTAAAAGAAAAGGGGGGATTGGGGGGTACAGTGC
AGGGGAAAGAATAGTAGACATAATAGCAACAGACATACAAACTAAAGAATTACAAAAACAAATTACAAAA
ATTCAAAATTTTCGGGTTTATTACAGGGACAGCAGAGATCCACTTTGGCGCCGGCTCGAGGCCTGCAGGT
GCAAAGATGGATAAAGTTTTAAACAGAGAGGAATCTTTGCAGCTAATGGACCTTCTAGGTCTTGAAAGGA
GTGGGAATT
