>Addgene plasmid #142907 | TFORF2032 | depositor partial sequence | sequence record 280859 | Insert
ACCGCCACCATGAAAATGGACATGGAGGATGCGGATATGACTCTGTGGACAGAGGCTGAGTTTGAAGAGA
AGTGTACATACATTGTGAACGACCACCCCTGGGATTCTGGTGCTGATGGCGGTACTTCGGTTCAGGCGGA
GGCATCCTTACCAAGGAATCTGCTTTTCAAGTATGCCACCAACAGTGAAGAGGTTATTGGAGTGATGAGT
AAAGAATACATACCAAAGGGCACACGTTTTGGACCCCTAATAGGTGAAATCTACACCAATGACACAGTTC
CTAAGAACGCCAACAGGAAATATTTTTGGAGGATCTATTCCAGAGGGGAGCTTCACCACTTCATTGACGG
CTTTAATGAAGAGAAAAGCAACTGGATGCGCTATGTGAATCCAGCACACTCTCCCCGGGAGCAAAACCTG
GCTGCGTGTCAGAACGGGATGAACATCTACTTCTACACCATTAAGCCCATCCCTGCCAACCAGGAACTTC
TTGTGTGGTATTGTCGGGACTTTGCAGAAAGGCTTCACTACCCTTATCCCGGAGAGCTGACAATGATGAA
TCTCACACAAACACAGAGCAGTCTAAAGCAACCGAGCACTGAGAAAAATGAACTCTGCCCAAAGAATGTC
CCAAAGAGAGAGTACAGCGTGAAAGAAATCCTAAAATTGGACTCCAACCCCTCCAAAGGAAAGGACCTCT
ACCGTTCTAACATTTCACCCCTCACATCAGAAAAGGACCTCGATGACTTTAGAAGACGTGGGAGCCCCGA
AATGCCCTTCTACCCTCGGGTCGTTTACCCCATCCGGGCCCCTCTGCCAGAAGACTTTTTGAAAGCTTCC
CTGGCCTACGGGATCGAGAGACCCACGTACATCACTCGCTCCCCCATTCCATCCTCCACCACTCCAAGCC
CCTCTGCAAGAAGCAGCCCCGACCAAAGCCTCAAGAGCTCCAGCCCTCACAGCAGCCCTGGGAATACGGT
GTCCCCTGTGGGCCCCGGCTCTCAAGAGCACCGGGACTCCTACGCTTACTTGAACGCGTCCTACGGCACG
GAAGGTTTGGGCTCCTACCCTGGCTACGCACCCCTGCCCCACCTCCCGCCAGCTTTCATCCCCTCGTACA
ACGCTCACTACCCCAAGTTCCTCTTGCCCCCCTACGGCATGAATTGTAATGGCCTGAGCGCTGTGAGCAG
CATGAATGGCATCAACAACTTTGGCCTCTTCCCGAGGCTGTGCCCTGTCTACAGCAATCTCCTCGGTGGG
GGCAGCCTGCCCCACCCCATGCTCAACCCCACTTCTCTCCCGAGCTCGCTGCCCTCAGATGGAGCCCGGA
GGTTGCTCCAGCCGGAGCATCCCAGGGAGGTGCTTGTCCCGGCGCCCCACAGTGCCTTCTCCTTTACCGG
GGCCGCCGCCAGCATGAAGGACAAGGCCTGTAGCCCCACAAGCGGGTCTCCCACGGCGGGAACAGCCGCC
ACGGCAGAACATGTGGTGCAGCCCAAAGCTACCTCAGCAGCGATGGCAGCCCCCAGCAGCGACGAAGCCA
TGAATCTCATTAAAAACAAAAGAAACATGACCGGCTACAAGACCCTTCCCTACCCGCTGAAGAAGCAGAA
CGGCAAGATCAAGTACGAATGCAACGTTTGCGCCAAGACTTTCGGCCAGCTCTCCAATCTGAAGGTCCAC
CTGAGAGTGCACAGTGGAGAACGGCCTTTCAAATGTCAGACTTGCAACAAGGGCTTTACTCAGCTCGCCC
ACCTGCAGAAACACTACCTGGTACACACGGGAGAAAAGCCACATGAATGCCAGGTCTGCCACAAGAGATT
TAGCAGCACCAGCAATCTCAAGACCCACCTGCGACTCCATTCTGGAGAGAAACCATACCAATGCAAGGTG
TGCCCTGCCAAGTTCACCCAGTTTGTGCACCTGAAACTGCACAAGCGTCTGCACACCCGGGAGCGGCCCC
ACAAGTGCTCCCAGTGCCACAAGAACTACATCCATCTCTGTAGCCTCAAGGTTCACCTGAAAGGGAACTG
CGCTGCGGCCCCGGCGCCTGGGCTGCCCTTGGAAGATCTGACCCGAATCAATGAAGAAATCGAGAAGTTT
GACATCAGTGACAATGCTGACCGGCTCGAGGACGTGGAGGATGACATCAGTGTGATCTCTGTAGTGGAGA
AGGAAATTCTGGCCGTGGTCAGAAAAGAGAAAGAAGAAACTGGCCTGAAAGTGTCTTTGCAAAGAAACAT
GGGGAATGGACTCCTCTCCTCAGGGTGCAGCCTTTATGAGTCATCAGATCTACCCCTCATGAAGTTGCCT
CCCAGCAACCCACTACCTCTGGTACCTGTAAAGGTCAAACAAGAAACAGTTGAACCAATGGATCCTTAGT
AATGAACTAGTCCGTAACTTGAAAGTATTTCGATTTCTTGGCTTTATATATCTTGTGGAAAGGACGACCA
GGAACCTGTCAGGCTAATTCG
