>Addgene plasmid #142907 | TFORF2032 | depositor partial sequence | sequence record 280860 | Barcode
CCAGGAACCTGTCAGGCTAATTCG
